>Addgene plasmid #136096 | CTAG_eGFP-GHtag-HDEL | addgene full sequence | sequence record 275029 | Addgene NGS Result
AGTGCCACCTGACGTCTAAGAAACCATTATTATCATGACATTAACCTATAAAAATAGGCGTATCACGAGG
CAGAATTTCAGATAAAAAAAATCCTTAGCTTTCGCTAAGGATGATTTCTGGAATTCGGTCTCATTCGGTG
AGCAAGGGCGAGGAGCTGTTCACCGGGGTGGTGCCCATCCTGGTCGAGCTGGACGGCGACGTAAACGGCC
ACAAGTTCAGCGTGTCCGGCGAGGGCGAGGGCGATGCCACCTACGGCAAGCTGACCCTGAAGTTCATCTG
CACCACCGGCAAGCTGCCCGTGCCCTGGCCCACCCTCGTGACCACCCTGACCTACGGCGTGCAGTGCTTC
AGCCGCTACCCCGACCACATGAAGCAGCACGACTTCTTCAAGTCCGCCATGCCCGAAGGCTACGTCCAGG
AGCGCACCATCTTCTTCAAGGACGACGGCAACTACAAGACCCGCGCCGAGGTGAAGTTCGAGGGCGACAC
CCTGGTGAACCGCATCGAGCTGAAGGGCATCGACTTCAAGGAGGACGGCAACATCCTGGGGCACAAGCTG
GAGTACAACTACAACAGCCACAACGTCTATATCATGGCCGACAAGCAGAAGAACGGCATCAAGGTGAACT
TCAAGATCCGCCACAACATCGAGGACGGCAGCGTGCAGCTCGCCGACCACTACCAGCAGAACACCCCCAT
CGGCGACGGCCCCGTGCTGCTGCCCGACAACCACTACCTGAGCACCCAGTCCGCCCTGAGCAAAGACCCC
AACGAGAAGCGCGATCACATGGTCCTGCTGGAGTTCGTGACCGCCGCCGGGATCACTCTCGGCATGGACG
AGCTGTACAAGGGGGGGGGGCACCACCACCACCACCACGATGAGCTTTAAGCTTCGAGACCCTGCAGTCC
GGCAAAAAAGGGCAAGGTGTCACCACCCTGCCCTTTTTCTTTAAAACCGAAAAGATTACTTCGCGTTATG
CAGGCTTCCTCGCTCACTGACTCGCTGCGCTCGGTCGTTCGGCTGCGGCGAGCGGTATCAGCTCACTCAA
AGGCGGTAATACGGTTATCCACAGAATCAGGGGATAACGCAGGAAAGAACATGTGAGCAAAAGGCCAGCA
AAAGGCCAGGAACCGTAAAAAGGCCGCGTTGCTGGCGTTTTTCCACAGGCTCCGCCCCCCTGACGAGCAT
CACAAAAATCGACGCTCAAGTCAGAGGTGGCGAAACCCGACAGGACTATAAAGATACCAGGCGTTTCCCC
CTGGAAGCTCCCTCGTGCGCTCTCCTGTTCCGACCCTGCCGCTTACCGGATACCTGTCCGCCTTTCTCCC
TTCGGGAAGCGTGGCGCTTTCTCATAGCTCACGCTGTAGGTATCTCAGTTCGGTGTAGGTCGTTCGCTCC
AAGCTGGGCTGTGTGCACGAACCCCCCGTTCAGCCCGACCGCTGCGCCTTATCCGGTAACTATCGTCTTG
AGTCCAACCCGGTAAGACACGACTTATCGCCACTGGCAGCAGCCACTGGTAACAGGATTAGCAGAGCGAG
GTATGTAGGCGGTGCTACAGAGTTCTTGAAGTGGTGGCCTAACTACGGCTACACTAGAAGAACAGTATTT
GGTATCTGCGCTCTGCTGAAGCCAGTTACCTTCGGAAAAAGAGTTGGTAGCTCTTGATCCGGCAAACAAA
CCACCGCTGGTAGCGGTGGTTTTTTTGTTTGCAAGCAGCAGATTACGCGCAGAAAAAAAGGATCTCAAGA
AGATCCTTTGATCTTTTCTACGGGGTCTGACGCTCAGTGGAACGAAAACTCACGTTAAGGGATTTTGGTC
ATGAGATTATCAAAAAGGATCTTCACCTAGATCCTTTTAAATTAAAAATGAAGTTTTAAATCAATCTAAA
GTATATATGAGTAAACTTGGTCTGACAGCTCGAGGCTTGGATTCTCACCAATAAAAAACGCCCGGCGGCA
ACCGAGCGTTCTGAACAAATCCAGATGGAGTTCTGAGGTCATTACTGGATCTATCAACAGGAGTCCAAGC
GAGCTCGATATCAAATTACGCCCCGCCCTGCCACTCATCGCAGTACTGTTGTAATTCATTAAGCATTCTG
CCGACATGGAAGCCATCACAAACGGCATGATGAACCTGAATCGCCAGCGGCATCAGCACCTTGTCGCCTT
GCGTATAATATTTGCCCATGGTGAAAACGGGGGCGAAGAAGTTGTCCATATTGGCCACGTTTAAATCAAA
ACTGGTGAAACTCACCCAGGGATTGGCTGAGACGAAAAACATATTCTCAATAAACCCTTTAGGGAAATAG
GCCAGGTTTTCACCGTAACACGCCACATCTTGCGAATATATGTGTAGAAACTGCCGGAAATCGTCGTGGT
ATTCACTCCAGAGCGATGAAAACGTTTCAGTTTGCTCATGGAAAACGGTGTAACAAGGGTGAACACTATC
CCATATCACCAGCTCACCGTCTTTCATTGCCATACGAAATTCCGGATGAGCATTCATCAGGCGGGCAAGA
ATGTGAATAAAGGCCGGATAAAACTTGTGCTTATTTTTCTTTACGGTCTTTAAAAAGGCCGTAATATCCA
GCTGAACGGTCTGGTTATAGGTACATTGAGCAACTGACTGAAATGCCTCAAAATGTTCTTTACGATGCCA
TTGGGATATATCAACGGTGGTATATCCAGTGATTTTTTTCTCCATTTTAGCTTCCTTAGCTCCTGAAAAT
CTCGATAACTCAAAAAATACGCCCGGTAGTGATCTTATTTCATTATGGTGAAAGTTGGAACCTCTTACGT
GCCCGATCAACTCG
Features (pLannotate 1.2.2; 8 found; start..end, strand, type, name):
     75..118     -  terminator     bacterial terminator: putative bacterial transcription terminator
    138..851     +  CDS            EGFP: EGFP is a basic (constitutively fluorescent) green fluorescent protein published in 1996, derived from Aequorea victoria. It is reported to be a rapidly-maturing weak dimer with moderate acid sensitivity.
    861..878     +  CDS            9xHis (fragment): 9xHis affinity tag
    908..965     +  terminator     his operon terminator: This putative transcriptin terminator from the E. coli his operon has a 2-bp deletion introduced during synthesis. Its efficiency has not been determined.
   1160..1748    -  rep_origin     ori: high-copy-number ColE1/pMB1/pBR322/pUC origin of replication
   1931..2025    -  terminator     lambda t0 terminator: transcription terminator from phage lambda
   2049..2705    -  CDS            cat: CAT_ECOLX - Experimental evidence at protein level: Swiss-Prot protein existence level 1. This enzyme is an effector of chloramphenicol resistance in bacteria. From Escherichia coli. This protein is used as a marker in many commonly used cloning vectors, such as pACYC184.
   2706..2803    -  promoter       cat promoter: promoter of the E. coli cat gene encoding chloramphenicol acetyltransferase
