[The description below was written by a language model from this plasmid's Addgene catalogue record and pLannotate feature annotations shown in this document.]
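Description:
CTAG_eGFP-GHtag-HDEL is a small (about 2.8 kb) Level 0 style DNA part plasmid built in the pUAP4 backbone, belonging to a synthetic biology toolkit for engineering gene expression in the liverwort Marchantia polymorpha. It is not an expression vector in its own right. The feature table shows no plant or bacterial promoter driving the insert, only the stored part flanked by bacterial transcription terminators (a putative bacterial terminator upstream and the his operon terminator downstream) that insulate it from read-through. The plasmid replicates in E. coli at high copy from a ColE1/pUC-type origin. It is selected with chloramphenicol through the cat gene, which has its own promoter and is followed by the lambda t0 terminator.

The insert is a synthetic C-terminal tag ("CTAG") module. It consists of an EGFP coding sequence lacking both its start codon and its stop codon, followed by a short linker/affinity tag of three glycines and five histidines. The annotation software detects this tag as a fragment of a His tag. The module ends with an HDEL tetrapeptide, the canonical endoplasmic reticulum retention signal. Internal BsaI and SapI sites have been removed ("domesticated") so the part is compatible with Type IIS assembly. The BsaI sites used to load the part into the backbone were destroyed during cloning.

According to the record, the part is meant to be fused in frame to the C-terminus of a "CDS12" coding part that carries an ER-targeting signal peptide. The assembled protein would then enter the secretory pathway, be retained in the ER, and be visible by green fluorescence. The promoter and terminator for plant expression must come from other parts during assembly.
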