Addgene plasmid #136096: CTAG_eGFP-GHtag-HDEL
Purpose: FP with ER retention signal for C-term fusion with CDS12 with ER targeting signal peptide. Contains Gly-His tag
Depositing lab: Jim Haseloff. Depositing organization: University of Cambridge. Publication: Systematic tools for reprogramming plant gene expression in a simple model, Marchantia polymorpha. Sauret-Gueto S, Frangedakis E, Silvestri L, Rebmann M, Tomaselli M, Markel K, Delmans M, West A, Patron NJ, Haseloff J. ACS Synth Biol. 2020 Mar 12. doi: 10.1021/acssynbio.9b00511. PubMed 32163700.
Backbone
  Vector backbone: pUAP4
  Vector type: Plant Expression, Synthetic Biology
Growth in bacteria
  Bacterial resistance: Chloramphenicol, 25 μg/mL
  Growth temperature: 37°C
  Growth strain: DH5alpha
  Copy number: High Copy
Gene/Insert
  Gene/Insert name: CTAG_eGFP(noATG,noStop)-3xGly5xHys-HDEL
  Species: Synthetic
  Mutation: BsaI/ SapI domesticated
  Cloning method: Restriction Enzyme; 5′ cloning site BsaI (destroyed during cloning); 3′ cloning site BsaI (destroyed during cloning)
  Sequencing primers: 5′ n/a
Terms and licenses: Academic/Nonprofit Terms; Industry Terms: Not Available to Industry
Depositor comments: Please visit https://www.biorxiv.org/content/10.1101/2020.02.29.971002v1 for bioRxiv preprint.
How to cite: CTAG_eGFP-GHtag-HDEL was a gift from Jim Haseloff (Addgene plasmid # 136096 ; http://n2t.net/addgene:136096 ; RRID:Addgene_136096)
